Addgene plasmid #50803: MSP3.5-bio-His
Purpose: Expresses enzymatically monobiotinylated full length MSP3.5
Depositing lab: Gavin Wright. Depositing organization: Wellcome Sanger Institute. Publication: Towards a comprehensive Plasmodium falciparum merozoite cell surface and secreted recombinant protein library. Zenonos ZA, Rayner JC, Wright GJ. Malar J. 2014 Mar 12;13(1):93. doi: 10.1186/1475-2875-13-93. PubMed 24620899.
Backbone
  Vector backbone: pTT3
  Backbone manufacturer: Yves Durocher
  Backbone size w/o insert (bp): 6670
  Vector type: Mammalian Expression
Growth in bacteria
  Bacterial resistance: Ampicillin, 100 μg/mL
  Growth temperature: 37°C
  Growth strain: Top10
  Copy number: High Copy
Gene/Insert
  Gene/Insert name: MSP3.5 (alt name: PF10_0350)
  Species: P. falciparum
  Insert size (bp): 2090
  Mutation: all potential N-linked glycosylation sites (N-X-S/T, where X is not proline) were systematically removed by substituting alanine for serine/threonine at these sites.
  Promoter: CMV
  Tag / fusion protein: ratCD4d3+4,biotinylation sequence, 6xHis (C terminal on backbone)
  Cloning method: Restriction Enzyme; 5′ cloning site NotI (not destroyed); 3′ cloning site AscI (not destroyed)
  Sequencing primers: 5′ CMV-F; 3′ EBVori-F (5'-CCACTCAGTGTTGGCAAATG-3')
Resource information
  A portion of this plasmid was derived from a plasmid made by: pTT3 was obtained from Yves Durocher, National Research Council of Canada
Terms and licenses: Academic/Nonprofit Terms; Industry Terms: Not Available to Industry
Depositor comments: Made by gene synthesis
How to cite: MSP3.5-bio-His was a gift from Gavin Wright (Addgene plasmid # 50803 ; http://n2t.net/addgene:50803 ; RRID:Addgene_50803)
