[The description below was written by a language model from this plasmid's Addgene catalogue record and pLannotate feature annotations shown in this document.]
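Description:
MSP3.5-bio-His is a mammalian expression plasmid built on the pTT3 backbone for producing a soluble, secreted recombinant form of the Plasmodium falciparum merozoite protein MSP3.5 (PF10_0350). It is propagated in E. coli as a high-copy plasmid using a ColE1/pUC-type origin and is selected with ampicillin through the β-lactamase gene. The backbone also carries the Epstein-Barr virus oriP element, which supports episomal maintenance and enhanced transient expression in cells that supply EBNA1. Small remnants of lac regulatory sequence are annotated as well.

Expression is driven by the CMV immediate early enhancer and promoter, followed by adenovirus-derived leader and splice elements and a chimeric intron that promote efficient processing of the transcript. Transcription ends at a rabbit β-globin polyadenylation signal. The feature table shows a mouse immunoglobulin heavy chain signal sequence at the start of the open reading frame, which would direct the product into the secretory pathway. The synthetic full-length MSP3.5 insert sits between NotI and AscI sites. All of its potential N-linked glycosylation sequons were removed by replacing the serine or threonine with alanine, preventing glycosylation by the mammalian host at these sites.

Downstream, the backbone supplies a C-terminal tag consisting of rat CD4 domains 3 and 4, a peptide substrate for enzymatic biotinylation and a 6xHis tag. Only the CD4 portion of this tag is picked up in the annotation. A short smURFP hit within the insert region is probably a spurious match. The resulting monobiotinylated protein can be captured on streptavidin or purified through the His tag, and the construct belongs to a library of merozoite surface and secreted proteins.
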