Features (pLannotate 1.2.2; 19 found; start..end, strand, type, name):
      7..386     +  enhancer       CMV enhancer: human cytomegalovirus immediate early enhancer
    388..587     +  promoter       CMV promoter: human cytomegalovirus (CMV) immediate early promoter
    655..693     +  misc_feature   Ad SA (fragment): adenovirus major late transcript splice acceptor (Friedrich and Soriano, 1991)
    726..935     -  CDS            PTP (fragment): TERM_ADE02 - Experimental evidence at protein level: Swiss-Prot protein existence level 1. Protein covalently bound to the viral DNA that acts as a primer for viral genomic replication by DNA strand displacement. Assembles on the viral origin of replication in an initiation complex with viral polymerase, DBP, host NFIA and host POU2F1/OCT1. During initiation, the polymerase covalently couples the first dCTP with Ser- 580 of pTP. The terminal protein stimulates the template activity over 20 fold compared to protein-free templates. Neo-synthesized viral genomes are linked to two preterminal prot
    966..1055    +  intron         chimeric intron (fragment): chimera between introns from adenovirus and immunoglobulin heavy chain genes
   1074..1120    +  CDS            IgH signal sequence (fragment): signal sequence from the mouse immunoglobulin heavy chain variable region
   1959..1976    +  CDS            smURFP (fragment): dimeric small ultra-red fluorescent protein derived from a cyanobacterial phycobiliprotein (Rodriguez et al., 2016)
   3264..3833    +  CDS            Cd4 (fragment): CD4_RAT - Experimental evidence at protein level: Swiss-Prot protein existence level 1. Integral membrane glycoprotein that plays an essential role in the immune response and serves multiple functions in responses against both external and internal offenses. In T-cells, functions primarily as a coreceptor for MHC class II molecule:peptide complex. The antigens presented by class II peptides are derived from extracellular proteins while class I peptides are derived from cytosolic proteins. Interacts simultaneously with the T-cell receptor (TCR) and the MHC class II presented by antigen presenti
   3993..4048    +  polyA_signal   β-globin poly(A) signal: rabbit β-globin polyadenylation signal (Gil and Proudfoot, 1987)
   4562..6243    -  rep_origin     oriP (fragment): Epstein-Barr virus oriP replication origin (Yates et al., 2000)
   6370..6474    +  promoter       AmpR promoter: bla
   6475..7335    +  CDS            AmpR: β-lactamase; bla; confers resistance to ampicillin, carbenicillin, and related antibiotics
   7506..8094    +  rep_origin     ori: high-copy-number ColE1/pMB1/pBR322/pUC origin of replication
   8277..8369    +  CDS            lacI (fragment): lac repressor; lacI; The lac repressor binds to the lac operator to inhibit transcription in E. coli. This inhibition can be relieved by adding lactose or isopropyl-β-D-thiogalactopyranoside (IPTG).
   8382..8403    +  protein_bind   CAP binding site: CAP binding activates transcription in the presence of cAMP. E. coli catabolite activator protein
   8418..8448    +  promoter       lac promoter: promoter for the E. coli lac operon
   8456..8472    +  protein_bind   lac operator: The lac repressor binds to the lac operator to inhibit transcription in E. coli. This inhibition can be relieved by adding lactose or isopropyl-β-D-thiogalactopyranoside (IPTG). lac repressor encoded by lacI
   8542..8558    +  promoter       tet promoter (fragment): E. coli promoter for tetracycline efflux protein gene
   8568..8593    -  CDS            bla(M) (fragment): β-lactamase lacking the signal sequence; bla(M); allows cytosolic expression of β-lactamase
>Addgene plasmid #50803 | MSP3.5-bio-His | depositor full sequence | sequence record 76203 | MSP3.5-bio-His sequence 8760 bps
CATGTTGACATTGATTATTGACTAGTTATTAATAGTAATCAATTACGGGGTCATTAGTTCATAGCCCATA
TATGGAGTTCCGCGTTACATAACTTACGGTAAATGGCCCGCCTGGCTGACCGCCCAACGACCCCCGCCCA
TTGACGTCAATAATGACGTATGTTCCCATAGTAACGCCAATAGGGACTTTCCATTGACGTCAATGGGTGG
AGTATTTACGGTAAACTGCCCACTTGGCAGTACATCAAGTGTATCATATGCCAAGTCCGCCCCCTATTGA
CGTCAATGACGGTAAATGGCCCGCCTGGCATTATGCCCAGTACATGACCTTACGGGACTTTCCTACTTGG
CAGTACATCTACGTATTAGTCATCGCTATTACCATGGTGATGCGGTTTTGGCAGTACACCAATGGGCGTG
GATAGCGGTTTGACTCACGGGGATTTCCAAGTCTCCACCCCATTGACGTCAATGGGAGTTTGTTTTGGCA
CCAAAATCAACGGGACTTTCCAAAATGTCGTAATAACCCCGCCCCGTTGACGCAAATGGGCGGTAGGCGT
GTACGGTGGGAGGTCTATATAAGCAGAGCTCGTTTAGTGAACCGTCAGATCCTCACTCTCTTCCGCATCG
CTGTCTGCGAGGGCCAGCTGTTGGGCTCGCGGTTGAGGACAAACTCTTCGCGGTCTTTCCAGTACTCTTG
GATCGGAAACCCGTCGGCCTCCGAACGGTACTCCGCCACCGAGGGACCTGAGCGAGTCCGCATCGACCGG
ATCGGAAAACCTCTCGAGAAAGGCGTCTAACCAGTCACAGTCGCAAGGTAGGCTGAGCACCGTGGCGGGC
GGCAGCGGGTGGCGGTCGGGGTTGTTTCTGGCGGAGGTGCTGCTGATGATGTAATTAAAGTAGGCGGTCT
TGAGACGGCGGATGGTCGAGGTGAGGTGTGGCAGGCTTGAGATCCAGCTGTTGGGGTGAGTACTCCCTCT
CAAAAGCGGGCATTACTTCTGCGCTAAGATTGTCAGTTTCCAAAAACGAGGAGGATTTGATATTCACCTG
GCCCGATCTGGCCATACACTTGAGTGACAATGACATCCACTTTGCCTTTCTCTCCACAGGTGTCCACTCC
CAGGTCCAAGTTTGCCACCATGGAGTTTCAGACCCAGGTACTCATGTCCCTGCTGCTCTGCATGTCTGGT
GCGGCCGCAGCCAGCATCAGCTGCGAGATCGATTACACCCCCAGCACCAATATCGCCAGCAACCTGAACT
CCAACCTGCGGAGCTGCAGCAGCAATCTGGTGCTGAGCAGCAACATCGACAGCACCAAGCTGGAAGGCAC
CTACGGCGAGAACCTGAACGACGCCGTGTCCCTGACCAACAACATCAACGACCACACCACCAACGAGGCC
AACATTGCCAACGTGGCAAATATCGCGAACGAGGCGAATATTGCTAATGAGGCCTCCATCACCAATCAGG
CCAACCTGGCCAGCGAGACTAATATCGCCTCCGAGACAAACATTGCTAACGAAGCCAGCGTGCCCAATGA
GGCCAGCGTGAACGAGGTGCCCCAGCTGGAAGTGCCCAAGGACGCCGTGGAAAACCACGCCGAGAGCAAG
GACGTGCTGCTGAACGAGAAAGAGAACTTCGCCAACGGCGTGGAAACACACGTGGACCTGGGCAGCCAAG
AGCAGTACTTCGGCAGCAGCTACGACATGAACATGGACACCGAGGGCGGCATCAAGAAATTCAAGAACGT
GTTCCAGAGCTACTTCAACCAGGCCAAGGGCAACAGCGGCACAGAGGGCGACGGAAGCTCCGTGTTTGGC
AGCATCTTCGGCTCCCTGCTGACCCCCATCGATAGCCTGCTGGAAAAGTTCATCGGCAGCAACAACGCCA
ACAGCGACTCCAACGTGAAGAACACCGCCATGGGCAACGGCCAGAACAAATACGACAACAATATCTACCT
GGACGAAGAGGACGCCCTGTCCGACGCCGAGCACTACAACGATGGCTCCATCAGCCTGGGCGAGGAAGAT
GAGCTGAGCGACGCCGAACATTATAACGACGGCAGCATTTCCCTCGATGAAGAGGATGAGCTGTCTGATG
CGGAGCACTATAATGACGGCGGCATCTGCCTTGGAGAAGAAGATGAACTCTCTGACGCTGAACATTACAA
TGATGGCGGAATCAGCCTCGATGAGGAAGATGTGCTCTCCGACGCAGAGCACTATAATGATGGGGACATC
AGCCTGGACGAAGATGAGCTGTCCGATACCGAGAACTACTACGACGGCGGAATCTCCCTGGATGAGAGCG
ACGACCTGAGCGACCCTGAGAGCAAGACCAAAGAGGACAACTACCACCTGTACTACTGGGACGACTTCTA
CCACGAGTACAAGCCCACCTACCTGAATTACCACATGCACTACACCCTGTACGAGCCCAACAACTTCTAC
GATACCACCAATGAGGAAACCCACAATTTCTACAACACGGCCAACGAAGAGAGCCACAACTTTTACAACC
CCGCCCACGAGGAATCGCATAACTTCTATAATCCTGCCCACGAAGAGTCGCACAATTTTTACAATCCGGC
GCATGAAGAGTCCCATAATTTCTATAACCCGGCTCACGAGGAAAGTCACAACTTCTACAATCCAGCTCAT
GAGGAAAGCCATAACTTCTATAACCCCGCGCATGAAGAGAGTCACAATTTCTATAATCCCGCGCACGAAG
AATCACACAACTTCTACAACCCGGCACATGAAGAATCTCATAACTTTTACAACCCAGCTCACGAAGAAAG
CCACAATTTCTACAACCCTGCTCACGAAGAGTCCCACAACTTCTATAATCCAGCCCATGAAGAATCACAT
AATTTCTACACCCCCACGCACGAGGAATCTCACAATTTTTACAATCCTGCACACGAGGAATCACACAATT
TCTATAACCCCGCCCATGAGGAAAGCCACAATTTTTACAATCCAGCCCACGAAGAGAGTCATAACTTCTA
TAACCCTGCACACGAGGAAAGCCATAACTTTTACAATCCTGCACATGAAGAGAGCCACAACTTCTATACC
CCTACCCACGACGAGTTCAACGTGCCCCTGAACTACAATCACGACTACGACTACAATTACTTCGAGAACG
ACAACTACAACATCCAGAACGTGAAGGACAACCTGGTCAAGAAAGTGAACGACTTCATGGAAAGCGACAA
CCTGCTGGTCAACACCTTCAAGGGCATTGCCGGCGGAGTGACCAGCTTCTTTGGCGCGCCGTCGACCTCC
ATCACGGCCTATAAGAGTGAGGGGGAGTCAGCGGAGTTCTCCTTCCCACTCAACCTTGGAGAGGAAAGCC
TGCAGGGAGAGTTGAGATGGAAGGCAGAGAAGGCTCCTTCTTCCCAGTCCTGGATCACCTTCTCCCTAAA
GAACCAAAAGGTGTCTGTGCAGAAGTCTACTAGCAACCCCAAGTTCCAGCTGTCCGAAACGCTCCCACTC
ACCCTTCAGATACCCCAGGTCTCCCTTCAGTTTGCTGGTTCTGGCAACCTGACCCTGACTCTGGACAGAG
GGATACTGTATCAGGAAGTGAACCTGGTGGTGATGAAAGTGACTCAGCCCGACAGCAACACTTTGACCTG
TGAGGTGATGGGACCCACCTCACCCAAGATGAGACTGATCTTGAAGCAGGAGAATCAGGAGGCCAGGGTC
TCCAGGCAGGAGAAAGTGATTCAAGTGCAGGCCCCTGAAGCAGGGGTGTGGCAATGTCTACTGAGTGAAG
GTGAAGAGGTCAAGATGGACTCCAAGATCCAGGTTTTATCCAAAGGGTTGAATTCCGGCAGCCTGCACCA
CATCCTGGACGCCCAGAAGATGCTGTGGAACCACAGGGACAGGAACCTGCCTCCTCTGGCCCCTCTGGGC
CCCCACCACCATCACCACCATTGAGTCTAGACACGTGATTAATTAAGGATCCCCCGACCTCGACCTCTGG
CTAATAAAGGAAATTTATTTTCATTGCAATAGTGTGTTGGAATTTTTTGTGTCTCTCACTCGGAAGGACA
TATGGGAGGGCAAATCATTTGGTCGAGATCCCTCGGAGATCTCTAGCTAGAGGATCGATCCCCGCCCCGG
ACGAACTAAACCTGACTACGACATCTCTGCCCCTTCTTCGCGGGGCAGTGCATGTAATCCCTTCAGTTGG
TTGGTACAACTTGCCAACTGGGCCCTGTTCCACATGTGACACGGGGGGGGACCAAACACAAAGGGGTTCT
CTGACTGTAGTTGACATCCTTATAAATGGATGTGCACATTTGCCAACACTGAGTGGCTTTCATCCTGGAG
CAGACTTTGCAGTCTGTGGACTGCAACACAACATTGCCTTTATGTGTAACTCTTGGCTGAAGCTCTTACA
CCAATGCTGGGGGACATGTACCTCCCAGGGGCCCAGGAAGACTACGGGAGGCTACACCAACGTCAATCAG
AGGGGCCTGTGTAGCTACCGATAAGCGGACCCTCAAGAGGGCATTAGCAATAGTGTTTATAAGGCCCCCT
TGTTAACCCTAAACGGGTAGCATATGCTTCCCGGGTAGTAGTATATACTATCCAGACTAACCCTAATTCA
ATAGCATATGTTACCCAACGGGAAGCATATGCTATCGAATTAGGGTTAGTAAAAGGGTCCTAAGGAACAG
CGATATCTCCCACCCCATGAGCTGTCACGGTTTTATTTACATGGGGTCAGGATTCCACGAGGGTAGTGAA
CCATTTTAGTCACAAGGGCAGTGGCTGAAGATCAAGGAGCGGGCAGTGAACTCTCCTGAATCTTCGCCTG
CTTCTTCATTCTCCTTCGTTTAGCTAATAGAATAACTGCTGAGTTGTGAACAGTAAGGTGTATGTGAGGT
GCTCGAAAACAAGGTTTCAGGTGACGCCCCCAGAATAAAATTTGGACGGGGGGTTCAGTGGTGGCATTGT
GCTATGACACCAATATAACCCTCACAAACCCCTTGGGCAATAAATACTAGTGTAGGAATGAAACATTCTG
AATATCTTTAACAATAGAAATCCATGGGGTGGGGACAAGCCGTAAAGACTGGATGTCCATCTCACACGAA
TTTATGGCTATGGGCAACACATAATCCTAGTGCAATATGATACTGGGGTTATTAAGATGTGTCCCAGGCA
GGGACCAAGACAGGTGAACCATGTTGTTACACTCTATTTGTAACAAGGGGAAAGAGAGTGGACGCCGACA
GCAGCGGACTCCACTGGTTGTCTCTAACACCCCCGAAAATTAAACGGGGCTCCACGCCAATGGGGCCCAT
AAACAAAGACAAGTGGCCACTCTTTTTTTTGAAATTGTGGAGTGGGGGCACGCGTCAGCCCCCACACGCC
GCCCTGCGGTTTTGGACTGTAAAATAAGGGTGTAATAACTTGGCTGATTGTAACCCCGCTAACCACTGCG
GTCAAACCACTTGCCCACAAAACCACTAATGGCACCCCGGGGAATACCTGCATAAGTAGGTGGGCGGGCC
AAGATAGGGGCGCGATTGCTGCGATCTGGAGGACAAATTACACACACTTGCGCCTGAGCGCCAAGCACAG
GGTTGTTGGTCCTCATATTCACGAGGTCGCTGAGAGCACGGTGGGCTAATGTTGCCATGGGTAGCATATA
CTACCCAAATATCTGGATAGCATATGCTATCCTAATCTATATCTGGGTAGCATAGGCTATCCTAATCTAT
ATCTGGGTAGCATATGCTATCCTAATCTATATCTGGGTAGTATATGCTATCCTAATTTATATCTGGGTAG
CATAGGCTATCCTAATCTATATCTGGGTAGCATATGCTATCCTAATCTATATCTGGGTAGTATATGCTAT
CCTAATCTGTATCCGGGTAGCATATGCTATCCTAATAGAGATTAGGGTAGTATATGCTATCCTAATTTAT
ATCTGGGTAGCATATACTACCCAAATATCTGGATAGCATATGCTATCCTAATCTATATCTGGGTAGCATA
TGCTATCCTAATCTATATCTGGGTAGCATAGGCTATCCTAATCTATATCTGGGTAGCATATGCTATCCTA
ATCTATATCTGGGTAGTATATGCTATCCTAATTTATATCTGGGTAGCATAGGCTATCCTAATCTATATCT
GGGTAGCATATGCTATCCTAATCTATATCTGGGTAGTATATGCTATCCTAATCTGTATCCGGGTAGCATA
TGCTATCCTCATGATAAGCTGTCAAACATGAGAATTTTCTTGAAGACGAAAGGGCCTCGTGATACGCCTA
TTTTTATAGGTTAATGTCATGATAATAATGGTTTCTTAGACGTCAGGTGGCACTTTTCGGGGAAATGTGC
GCGGAACCCCTATTTGTTTATTTTTCTAAATACATTCAAATATGTATCCGCTCATGAGACAATAACCCTG
ATAAATGCTTCAATAATATTGAAAAAGGAAGAGTATGAGTATTCAACATTTCCGTGTCGCCCTTATTCCC
TTTTTTGCGGCATTTTGCCTTCCTGTTTTTGCTCACCCAGAAACGCTGGTGAAAGTAAAAGATGCTGAAG
ATCAGTTGGGTGCACGAGTGGGTTACATCGAACTGGATCTCAACAGCGGTAAGATCCTTGAGAGTTTTCG
CCCCGAAGAACGTTTTCCAATGATGAGCACTTTTAAAGTTCTGCTATGTGGCGCGGTATTATCCCGTGTT
GACGCCGGGCAAGAGCAACTCGGTCGCCGCATACACTATTCTCAGAATGACTTGGTTGAGTACTCACCAG
TCACAGAAAAGCATCTTACGGATGGCATGACAGTAAGAGAATTATGCAGTGCTGCCATAACCATGAGTGA
TAACACTGCGGCCAACTTACTTCTGACAACGATCGGAGGACCGAAGGAGCTAACCGCTTTTTTGCACAAC
ATGGGGGATCATGTAACTCGCCTTGATCGTTGGGAACCGGAGCTGAATGAAGCCATACCAAACGACGAGC
GTGACACCACGATGCCTGCAGCAATGGCAACAACGTTGCGCAAACTATTAACTGGCGAACTACTTACTCT
AGCTTCCCGGCAACAATTAATAGACTGGATGGAGGCGGATAAAGTTGCAGGACCACTTCTGCGCTCGGCC
CTTCCGGCTGGCTGGTTTATTGCTGATAAATCTGGAGCCGGTGAGCGTGGGTCTCGCGGTATCATTGCAG
CACTGGGGCCAGATGGTAAGCCCTCCCGTATCGTAGTTATCTACACGACGGGGAGTCAGGCAACTATGGA
TGAACGAAATAGACAGATCGCTGAGATAGGTGCCTCACTGATTAAGCATTGGTAACTGTCAGACCAAGTT
TACTCATATATACTTTAGATTGATTTAAAACTTCATTTTTAATTTAAAAGGATCTAGGTGAAGATCCTTT
TTGATAATCTCATGACCAAAATCCCTTAACGTGAGTTTTCGTTCCACTGAGCGTCAGACCCCGTAGAAAA
GATCAAAGGATCTTCTTGAGATCCTTTTTTTCTGCGCGTAATCTGCTGCTTGCAAACAAAAAAACCACCG
CTACCAGCGGTGGTTTGTTTGCCGGATCAAGAGCTACCAACTCTTTTTCCGAAGGTAACTGGCTTCAGCA
GAGCGCAGATACCAAATACTGTTCTTCTAGTGTAGCCGTAGTTAGGCCACCACTTCAAGAACTCTGTAGC
ACCGCCTACATACCTCGCTCTGCTAATCCTGTTACCAGTGGCTGCTGCCAGTGGCGATAAGTCGTGTCTT
ACCGGGTTGGACTCAAGACGATAGTTACCGGATAAGGCGCAGCGGTCGGGCTGAACGGGGGGTTCGTGCA
CACAGCCCAGCTTGGAGCGAACGACCTACACCGAACTGAGATACCTACAGCGTGAGCTATGAGAAAGCGC
CACGCTTCCCGAAGGGAGAAAGGCGGACAGGTATCCGGTAAGCGGCAGGGTCGGAACAGGAGAGCGCACG
AGGGAGCTTCCAGGGGGAAACGCCTGGTATCTTTATAGTCCTGTCGGGTTTCGCCACCTCTGACTTGAGC
GTCGATTTTTGTGATGCTCGTCAGGGGGGCGGAGCCTATGGAAAAACGCCAGCAACGCGGCCTTTTTACG
GTTCCTGGCCTTTTGCTGGCCTTTTGCTCACATGTTCTTTCCTGCGTTATCCCCTGATTCTGTGGATAAC
CGTATTACCGCCTTTGAGTGAGCTGATACCGCTCGCCGCAGCCGAACGACCGAGCGCAGCGAGTCAGTGA
GCGAGGAAGCGGAAGAGCGCCCAATACGCAAACCGCCTCTCCCCGCGCGTTGGCCGATTCATTAATGCAG
CTGGCACGACAGGTTTCCCGACTGGAAAGCGGGCAGTGAGCGCAACGCAATTAATGTGAGTTAGCTCACT
CATTAGGCACCCCAGGCTTTACACTTTATGCTTCCGGCTCGTATGTTGTGTGGAATTGTGAGCGGATAAC
AATTTCACACAGGAAACAGCTATGACCATGATTACGCCAAGCTCTAGCTAGAGGTCGACCAATTCTCATG
TTTGACAGCTTATCATCGCAGATCCGGGCAACGTTGTTGCCATTGCTGCAGGCGCAGAACTGGTAGGTAT
GGAAGATCTATACATTGAATCAATATTGGCAATTAGCCATATTAGTCATTGGTTATATAGCATAAATCAA
TATTGGCTATTGGCCATTGCATACGTTGTATCTATATCATAATATGTACATTTATATTGGCTCATGTCCA
ATATGACCGC
