>Addgene plasmid #50803 | MSP3.5-bio-His | addgene partial sequence | sequence record 78608 | EBVori-F 5'-CCACTCAGTGTTGGCAAATG-3'
ACCCCTTTGTGTTTGGTCCCCCCCCGTGTCACATGTGGAACAGGGCCCAGTTGGCAAGTTGTACCAACCA
ACTGAAGGGATTACATGCACTGCCCCGCGAAGAAGGGGCAGAGATGTCGTAGTCAGGTTTAGTTCGTCCG
GGGCGGGGATCGATCCTCTAGCTAGAGATCTCCGAGGGATCTCGACCAAATGATTTGCCCTCCCATATGT
CCTTCCGAGTGAGAGACACAAAAAATTCCAACACACTATTGCAATGAAAATAAATTTCCTTTATTAGCCA
GAGGTCGAGGTCGGGGGATCCTTAATTAATCACGTGTCTAGACTCAATGGTGGTGATGGTGGTGGGGGCC
CAGAGGGGCCAGAGGAGGCAGGTTCCTGTCCCTGTGGTTCCACAGCATCTTCTGGGCGTCCAGGATGTGG
TGCAGGCTGCCGGAATTCAACCCTTTGGATAAAACCTGGATCTTGGAGTCCATCTTGACCTCTTCACCTT
CACTCAGTAGACATTGCCACACCCCTGCTTCAGGGGCCTGCACTTGAATCACTTTCTCCTGCCTGGAGAC
CCTGGCCTCCTGATTCTCCTGCTTCAAGATCAGTCTCATCTTGGGTGAGGTGGGTCCCATCACCTCACAG
GTCAAAGTGTTGCTGTCGGGCTGAGTCACTTTCATCACCACCAGGTTCACTTCCTGATACAGTATCCCTC
TGTCCAGAGTCAGGGTCAGGTTGCCAGAACCAGCAAACTGAAGGGAGACCTGGGGTATCTGAAGGGTGAG
TGGGAGCGTTTCGGACAGCTGGAACTTGGGGTTGCTAGTAGACTTCTGCACAGACACCTTTTGGTTCTTT
A
