>Addgene plasmid #50803 | MSP3.5-bio-His | addgene partial sequence | sequence record 79252 | CMV-F 5'-CGCAAATGGGCGGTAGGCGTG-3'
ACCGTCAGATCCTCACTCTCTTCCGCATCGCTGTCTGCGAGGGCCAGCTGTTGGGCTCGCGGTTGAGGAC
AAACTCTTCGCGGTCTTTCCAGTACTCTTGGATCGGAAACCCGTCGGCCTCCGAACGGTACTCCGCCACC
GAGGGACCTGAGCGAGTCCGCATCGACCGGATCGGAAAACCTCTCGAGAAAGGCGTCTAACCAGTCACAG
TCGCAAGGTAGGCTGAGCACCGTGGCGGGCGGCAGCGGGTGGCGGTCGGGGTTGTTTCTGGCGGAGGTGC
TGCTGATGATGTAATTAAAGTAGGCGGTCTTGAGACGGCGGATGGTCGAGGTGAGGTGTGGCAGGCTTGA
GATCCAGCTGTTGGGGTGAGTACTCCCTCTCAAAAGCGGGCATTACTTCTGCGCTAAGATTGTCAGTTTC
CAAAAACGAGGAGGATTTGATATTCACCTGGCCCGATCTGGCCATACACTTGAGTGACAATGACATCCAC
TTTGCCTTTCTCTCCACAGGTGTCCACTCCCAGGTCCAAGTTTGCCACCATGGAGTTTCAGACCCAGGTA
CTCATGTCCCTGCTGCTCTGCATGTCTGGTGCGGCCGCAGCCAGCATCAGCTGCGAGATCGATTACACCC
CCAGCACCAATATCGCCAGCAACCTGAACTCCAACCTGCGGAGCTGCAGCAGCAATCTGGTGCTGAGCAG
CAACATCGACAGCACCAAGCTGGAAGGCACCTACGGCGAGAACCTGAACGACGCCGTGTCCCTGACCAAC
AACATCAACGACCACACCACCAACGAGGCCAACATTGCCAACGTGGCAAATATCGCGAACGA
